>Addgene plasmid #183451 | pcDNA3_2FLAG-AKAP79ΔCN | addgene full sequence | sequence record 360354 | Addgene NGS Result
TTTAAGCTACAACAAGGCAAGGCTTGACCGACAATTGCATGAAGAATCTGCTTAGGGTTAGGCGTTTTGC
GCTGCTTCGCGATGTACGGGCCAGATATACGCGTTGACATTGATTATTGACTAGTTATTAATAGTAATCA
ATTACGGGGTCATTAGTTCATAGCCCATATATGGAGTTCCGCGTTACATAACTTACGGTAAATGGCCCGC
CTGGCTGACCGCCCAACGACCCCCGCCCATTGACGTCAATAATGACGTATGTTCCCATAGTAACGCCAAT
AGGGACTTTCCATTGACGTCAATGGGTGGAGTATTTACGGTAAACTGCCCACTTGGCAGTACATCAAGTG
TATCATATGCCAAGTACGCCCCCTATTGACGTCAATGACGGTAAATGGCCCGCCTGGCATTATGCCCAGT
ACATGACCTTATGGGACTTTCCTACTTGGCAGTACATCTACGTATTAGTCATCGCTATTACCATGGTGAT
GCGGTTTTGGCAGTACATCAATGGGCGTGGATAGCGGTTTGACTCACGGGGATTTCCAAGTCTCCACCCC
ATTGACGTCAATGGGAGTTTGTTTTGGCACCAAAATCAACGGGACTTTCCAAAATGTCGTAACAACTCCG
CCCCATTGACGCAAATGGGCGGTAGGCGTGTACGGTGGGAGGTCTATATAAGCAGAGCTCTCTGGCTAAC
TAGAGAACCCACTGCTTACTGGCTTATCGAAATTAATACGACTCACTATAGGGAGACCCAAGCTGGCTAG
TTAAGCTTGGTACCGAGCTCGGATCCCACCATGGACTATAAGGATGACGATGACAAAGACTACAAAGATG
ATGACGATAAAATGGAAACCACAATTTCAGAAATTCATGTAGAAAACAAGGATGAGAAGAGATCAGCAGA
AGGTAGTCCTGGGGCTGAAAGGCAGAAGGAAAAGGCATCCATGCTTTGCTTCAAGAGAAGAAAGAAAGCA
GCCAAAGCACTGAAGCCCAAAGCTGGCTCTGAAGCTGCTGATGTGGCAAGGAAGTGTCCACAAGAAGCAG
GAGCTTCTGATCAGCCAGAGCCCACACGGGGGGCCTGGGCCTCACTCAAACGTCTTGTAACACGCAGGAA
AAGGTCAGAGTCTTCAAAGCAGCAAAAGCCATTGGAGGGTGAAATGCAACCTGCAATAAATGCTGAGGAT
GCTGATCTTTCTAAGAAAAAGGCAAAATCTAGACTTAAGATTCCCTGCATAAAATTCCCAAGAGGGCCAA
AAAGGAGTAATCATTCCAAAATTATAGAAGACTCAGACTGCAGCATCAAAGTCCAGGAAGAAGCTGAAAT
TTTGGATATACAAACACAGACCCCATTGAATGATCAGGCAACAAAGGCTAAGTCAACCCAGGATCTAAGT
GAAGGCATCTCACAGAAAGATGGTGATGAGGTCTGTGAATCAAATGTGAGCAATAGCATAACTTCTGGAG
AGAAAGTGATTTCAGTAGAACTTGGATTAGATAATGGGCATTCTGCTATTCAAACGGGAACTCTAATCCT
TGAAGAAATTGAAACGATCAAGGAAAAACAAGATGTTCAACCCCAGCAAGCAAGCCCACTTGAAACTTCA
GAAACAGACCATCAGCAGCCAGTACTTTCTGATGTTCCTCCTTTACCTGCAATTCCAGATCAACAAATTG
TGGAAGAAGCCAGTAACAGTACCCTAGAAAGTGCACCAAATGGAAAAGACTATGAAAGTACAGAGATTGT
AGCTGAAGAAACTAAGCCAAAAGATACTGAATTGAGCCAAGAATCAGATTTTAAAGAAAATGGGATCACT
GAAGAGAAATCCAAATCAGAAGAAAGCAAAAGAATGGAGGACACTGAAATCAGTGAATTTGATGTTACAA
AATCTAAAAATGTCCCTAAGCAATTCTTAATTTCAGCTGAAAATGAGCAAGTAGGGGTTTTTGCTAATGA
TAATGGTTTTGAGGATAGAACTTCAGAACAATATGAAACACTCTTAATTGAAACAGCCTCTTCTCTAGTC
AAGAATGCTATTCAGTTGTCAATAGAACAGCTGGTTAATGAAATGGCCTCTGATGATAATAAAATAAACA
ATCTTCTACAGTGAGCGGCCGCTCGAGTCTAGAGGGCCCGCGGTTCGAAGGTAAGCCTATCCCTAACCCT
CTCCTCGGTCTCGATTCTACGCGTACCGGTCATCATCACCATCACCATTGAGTTTAAACCCGCTGATCAG
CCTCGACTGTGCCTTCTAGTTGCCAGCCATCTGTTGTTTGCCCCTCCCCCGTGCCTTCCTTGACCCTGGA
AGGTGCCACTCCCACTGTCCTTTCCTAATAAAATGAGGAAATTGCATCGCATTGTCTGAGTAGGTGTCAT
TCTATTCTGGGGGGTGGGGTGGGGCAGGACAGCAAGGGGGAGGATTGGGAAGACAATAGCAGGCATGCTG
GGGATGCGGTGGGCTCTATGGCTTCTGAGGCGGAAAGAACCAGCTGGGGCTCTAGGGGGTATCCCC
[124 nt withheld, positions 2517-2640]
C
[91 nt withheld, positions 2642-2732]
A
[49 nt withheld, positions 2734-2782]
CCTTTGACGTTGGAGTCCACGTTCTTT
[37 nt withheld, positions 2810-2846]
ACCCTATCTCGGTCTATTCTTTTGATTTATAAGGGATTTTGCCGATTTCGGCCTATTGGTTAAAAAATGA
GCTGATTTAACAAAAATTTAACGCGAATTAATTCTGTGGAATGTGTGTCAGTTAGGGTGTGGAAAGTCCC
CAGGCTCCCCAGCAGGCAGAAGTATGCAAAGCATGCATCTCAATTAGTCAGCAACCAGGTGTGGAAAGTC
CCCAGGCTCCCCAGCAGGCAGAAGTATGCAAAGCATGCATCTCAATTAGTCAGCAACCATAGTCCCGCCC
CTAACTCCGCCCATCCCGCCCCTAACTCCGCCCAGTTCCGCCCATTCTCCGCCCCATGGCTGACTAATTT
TTTTTATTTATGCAGAGGCCGAGGCCGCCTCTGCCTCTGAGCTATTCCAGAAGTAGTGAGGAGGCTTTTT
TGGAGGCCTAGGCTTTTGCAAAAAGCTCCCGGGAGCTTGTATATCCATTTTCGGATCTGATCAAGAGACA
GGATGAGGATCGTTTCGCATGATTGAACAAGATGGATTGCACGCAGGTTCTCCGGCCGCTTGGGTGGAGA
GGCTATTCGGCTATGACTGGGCACAACAGACAATCGGCTGCTCTGATGCCGCCGTGTTCCGGCTGTCAGC
GCAGGGGCGCCCGGTTCTTTTTGTCAAGACCGACCTGTCCGGTGCCCTGAATGAACTGCAGGACGAGGCA
GCGCGGCTATCGTGGCTGGCCACGACGGGCGTTCCTTGCGCAGCTGTGCTCGACGTTGTCACTGAAGCGG
GAAGGGACTGGCTGCTATTGGGCGAAGTGCCGGGGCAGGATCTCCTGTCATCTCACCTTGCTCCTGCCGA
GAAAGTATCCATCATGGCTGATGCAATGCGGCGGCTGCATACGCTTGATCCGGCTACCTGCCCATTCGAC
CACCAAGCGAAACATCGCATCGAGCGAGCACGTACTCGGATGGAAGCCGGTCTTGTCGATCAGGATGATC
TGGACGAAGAGCATCAGGGGCTCGCGCCAGCCGAACTGTTCGCCAGGCTCAAGGCGCGCATGCCCGACGG
CGAGGATCTCGTCGTGACCCATGGCGATGCCTGCTTGCCGAATATCATGGTGGAAAATGGCCGCTTTTCT
GGATTCATCGACTGTGGCCGGCTGGGTGTGGCGGACCGCTATCAGGACATAGCGTTGGCTACCCGTGATA
TTGCTGAAGAGCTTGGCGGCGAATGGGCTGACCGCTTCCTCGTGCTTTACGGTATCGCCGCTCCCGATTC
GCAGCGCATCGCCTTCTATCGCCTTCTTGACGAGTTCTTCTGAGCGGGACTCTGGGGTTCGCGAAATGAC
CGACCAAGCGACGCCCAACCTGCCATCACGAGATTTCGATTCCACCGCCGCCTTCTATGAAAGGTTGGGC
TTCGGAATCGTTTTCCGGGACGCCGGCTGGATGATCCTCCAGCGCGGGGATCTCATGCTGGAGTTCTTCG
CCCACCCCAACTTGTTTATTGCAGCTTATAATGGTTACAAATAAAGCAATAGCATCACAAATTTCACAAA
TAAAGCATTTTTTTCACTGCATTCTAGTTGTGGTTTGTCCAAACTCATCAATGTATCTTATCATGTCTGT
ATACCGTCGACCTCTAGCTAGAGCTTGGCGTAATCATGGTCATAGCTGTTTCCTGTGTGAAATTGTTATC
CGCTCACAATTCCACACAACATACGAGCCGGAAGCATAAAGTGTAAAGCCTGGGGTGCCTAATGAGTGAG
CTAACTCACATTAATTGCGTTGCGCTCACTGCCCGCTTTCCAGTCGGGAAACCTGTCGTGCCAGCTGCAT
TAATGAATCGGCCAACGCGCGGGGAGAGGCGGTTTGCGTATTGGGCGCTCTTCCGCTTCCTCGCTCACTG
ACTCGCTGCGCTCGGTCGTTCGGCTGCGGCGAGCGGTATCAGCTCACTCAAAGGCGGTAATACGGTTATC
CACAGAATCAGGGGATAACGCAGGAAAGAACATGTGAGCAAAAGGCCAGCAAAAGGCCAGGAACCGTAAA
AAGGCCGCGTTGCTGGCGTTTTTCCATAGGCTCCGCCCCCCTGACGAGCATCACAAAAATCGACGCTCAA
GTCAGAGGTGGCGAAACCCGACAGGACTATAAAGATACCAGGCGTTTCCCCCTGGAAGCTCCCTCGTGCG
CTCTCCTGTTCCGACCCTGCCGCTTACCGGATACCTGTCCGCCTTTCTCCCTTCGGGAAGCGTGGCGCTT
TCTCATAGCTCACGCTGTAGGTATCTCAGTTCGGTGTAGGTCGTTCGCTCCAAGCTGGGCTGTGTGCACG
AACCCCCCGTTCAGCCCGACCGCTGCGCCTTATCCGGTAACTATCGTCTTGAGTCCAACCCGGTAAGACA
CGACTTATCGCCACTGGCAGCAGCCACTGGTAACAGGATTAGCAGAGCGAGGTATGTAGGCGGTGCTACA
GAGTTCTTGAAGTGGTGGCCTAACTACGGCTACACTAGAAGAACAGTATTTGGTATCTGCGCTCTGCTGA
AGCCAGTTACCTTCGGAAAAAGAGTTGGTAGCTCTTGATCCGGCAAACAAACCACCGCTGGTAGCGGTGG
TTTTTTTGTTTGCAAGCAGCAGATTACGCGCAGAAAAAAAGGATCTCAAGAAGATCCTTTGATCTTTTCT
ACGGGGTCTGACGCTCAGTGGAACGAAAACTCACGTTAAGGGATTTTGGTCATGAGATTATCAAAAAGGA
TCTTCACCTAGATCCTTTTAAATTAAAAATGAAGTTTTAAATCAATCTAAAGTATATATGAGTAAACTTG
GTCTGACAGTTACCAATGCTTAATCAGTGAGGCACCTATCTCAGCGATCTGTCTATTTCGTTCATCCATA
GTTGCCTGACTCCCCGTCGTGTAGATAACTACGATACGGGAGGGCTTACCATCTGGCCCCAGTGCTGCAA
TGATACCGCGAGACCCACGCTCACCGGCTCCAGATTTATCAGCAATAAACCAGCCAGCCGGAAGGGCCGA
GCGCAGAAGTGGTCCTGCAACTTTATCCGCCTCCATCCAGTCTATTAATTGTTGCCGGGAAGCTAGAGTA
AGTAGTTCGCCAGTTAATAGTTTGCGCAACGTTGTTGCCATTGCTACAGGCATCGTGGTGTCACGCTCGT
CGTTTGGTATGGCTTCATTCAGCTCCGGTTCCCAACGATCAAGGCGAGTTACATGATCCCCCATGTTGTG
CAAAAAAGCGGTTAGCTCCTTCGGTCCTCCGATCGTTGTCAGAAGTAAGTTGGCCGCAGTGTTATCACTC
ATGGTTATGGCAGCACTGCATAATTCTCTTACTGTCATGCCATCCGTAAGATGCTTTTCTGTGACTGGTG
AGTACTCAACCAAGTCATTCTGAGAATAGTGTATGCGGCGACCGAGTTGCTCTTGCCCGGCGTCAATACG
GGATAATACCGCGCCACATAGCAGAACTTTAAAAGTGCTCATCATTGGAAAACGTTCTTCGGGGCGAAAA
CTCTCAAGGATCTTACCGCTGTTGAGATCCAGTTCGATGTAACCCACTCGTGCACCCAACTGATCTTCAG
CATCTTTTACTTTCACCAGCGTTTCTGGGTGAGCAAAAACAGGAAGGCAAAATGCCGCAAAAAAGGGAAT
AAGGGCGACACGGAAATGTTGAATACTCATACTCTTCCTTTTTCAATATTATTGAAGCATTTATCAGGGT
TATTGTCTCATGAGCGGATACATATTTGAATGTATTTAGAAAAATAAACAAATAGGGGTTCCGCGCACAT
TTCCCCGAAAAGTGCCACCTGACGTCGACGGATCGGGAGATCTCCCGATCCCCTATGGTGCACTCTCAGT
ACAATCTGCTCTGATGCCGCATAGTTAAGCCAGTATCTGCTCCCTGCTTGTGTGTTGGAGGTCGCTGAGT
AGTGCGCGAGCAAAA
Features (pLannotate 1.2.2; 22 found; start..end, strand, type, name):
    106..485     +  enhancer       CMV enhancer: human cytomegalovirus immediate early enhancer
    486..689     +  promoter       CMV promoter: human cytomegalovirus (CMV) immediate early promoter
    685..718     +  LTR            5' LTR (truncated) (fragment): truncated 5' long terminal repeat (LTR) from HIV-1
    734..752     +  promoter       T7 promoter: promoter for bacteriophage T7 RNA polymerase
    804..826     +  CDS            3xFLAG (fragment): three tandem FLAG® epitope tags, followed by an enterokinase cleavage site
    852..2111    +  CDS            AKAP5: AKAP5_HUMAN - Also known as AKAP79. Experimental evidence at protein level: Swiss-Prot protein existence level 1. Multivalent scaffold protein that anchors the cAMP-dependent protein kinase/PKA to cytoskeletal and/or organelle-associated proteins, targeting the signal carried by cAMP to specific intracellular effectors (PubMed:1512224). Association with the beta2- adrenergic receptor (beta2-AR) not only regulates beta2-AR signaling pathway, but also the activation by PKA by switching off the beta2-AR signaling cascade. Plays a role in long term synaptic potentiation by regulating protein traff
   2150..2191    +  CDS            V5 tag: epitope tag from simian virus 5
   2247..2471    +  polyA_signal   bGH poly(A) signal: bovine growth hormone polyadenylation signal
   2475..2496    +  promoter       SV40 promoter (fragment): SV40 enhancer and early promoter
   2517..2945    +  rep_origin     f1 ori (sequence partly withheld): f1 bacteriophage origin of replication; arrow indicates direction of (+) strand synthesis
   2959..3288    +  promoter       SV40 promoter: SV40 enhancer and early promoter
   3355..4146    +  CDS            neo: KKA2_KLEPN - Also known as kan, nptII. Experimental evidence at protein level: Swiss-Prot protein existence level 1. Resistance to kanamycin, neomycin, paromomycin, ribostamycin, butirosin and gentamicin B. From Klebsiella pneumoniae.
   4172..4330    +  CDS            ble (fragment): BLE_KLEPN - Experimental evidence at protein level: Swiss-Prot protein existence level 1. Binding protein with a strong affinity to the bleomycin family of antibiotics. Binds to CL990; an antimitotic-antibiotic compound. From Klebsiella pneumoniae.
   4325..4446    +  polyA_signal   SV40 poly(A) signal: SV40 polyadenylation signal
   4519..4535    -  protein_bind   lac operator: The lac repressor binds to the lac operator to inhibit transcription in E. coli. This inhibition can be relieved by adding lactose or isopropyl-β-D-thiogalactopyranoside (IPTG). lac repressor encoded by lacI
   4543..4573    -  promoter       lac promoter: promoter for the E. coli lac operon
   4588..4609    -  protein_bind   CAP binding site: CAP binding activates transcription in the presence of cAMP. E. coli catabolite activator protein
   4622..4714    -  CDS            lacI (fragment): lac repressor; lacI; The lac repressor binds to the lac operator to inhibit transcription in E. coli. This inhibition can be relieved by adding lactose or isopropyl-β-D-thiogalactopyranoside (IPTG).
   4897..5485    -  rep_origin     ori: high-copy-number ColE1/pMB1/pBR322/pUC origin of replication
   5656..6516    -  CDS            AmpR: β-lactamase; bla; confers resistance to ampicillin, carbenicillin, and related antibiotics
   6517..6621    -  promoter       AmpR promoter: bla
   6680..6732    -  misc_feature   bom (fragment): basis of mobility region from pBR322
