[The description below was written by a language model from this plasmid's Addgene catalogue record and pLannotate feature annotations shown in this document.]
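Description:
pcDNA3_2FLAG-AKAP79ΔCN is a mammalian expression plasmid built on the pcDNA3.1D V5-His-TOPO backbone, with a sequenced length of about 6.8 kb. It is propagated in E. coli as a high-copy plasmid through a ColE1/pUC-type origin with ampicillin selection (AmpR under its own bla promoter), and it also carries an f1 origin for single-stranded DNA production. For mammalian cells, an SV40 enhancer/early promoter drives a neomycin phosphotransferase gene followed by an SV40 polyadenylation signal, which allows G418 selection of stable transfectants.

The payload is the human AKAP5 coding sequence (AKAP79), a multivalent scaffold that anchors PKA and other signalling enzymes near their targets. It was inserted between BamHI and NotI sites and carries an N-terminal 2xFLAG tag, which the automated annotation detects only as a partial match to a 3xFLAG element. Residues 337–343 are deleted, removing the calcineurin binding site while leaving the rest of the scaffold intact. Transcription is driven by the CMV immediate early enhancer and promoter and terminated by the bGH polyadenylation signal. A T7 promoter upstream of the insert provides a sequencing primer site and could support in vitro transcription. A backbone-derived V5 tag is annotated downstream of the AKAP5 sequence, but the record does not state whether it is read in frame with the insert or separated from it by a stop codon.

The construct is intended for expressing a calcineurin-binding-deficient AKAP79 in mammalian cells. Such a mutant is typically compared with the wild-type protein, with FLAG used for detection or pull-down, to test how calcineurin anchoring contributes to AKAP79 signalling complexes.
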