Addgene plasmid #183451: pcDNA3_2FLAG-AKAP79ΔCN
Purpose: Expression of human AKAP79 lacking the calcineurin binding site (Δ337-343)
Depositing lab: Matthew Gold. Depositing organization: University College London. Publication: Molecular basis of AKAP79 regulation by calmodulin. Patel N, Stengel F, Aebersold R, Gold MG. Nat Commun. 2017 Nov 22;8(1):1681. doi: 10.1038/s41467-017-01715-w. PubMed 29162807.
Backbone
  Vector backbone: pcDNA3.1D V5-His-TOPO
  Backbone manufacturer: ThermoFisher Scientific
  Backbone size w/o insert (bp): 5514
  Vector type: Mammalian Expression
  Selectable markers: Neomycin (select with G418)
Growth in bacteria
  Bacterial resistance: Ampicillin, 100 μg/mL
  Growth temperature: 37°C
  Growth strain: DH5alpha
  Copy number: High Copy
Gene/Insert
  Gene/Insert name: AKAP5 (alt name: AKAP79)
  Species: H. sapiens (human)
  Insert size (bp): 1263
  Mutation: aa337-343 deleted
  Entrez Gene: AKAP5 (a.k.a. AKAP75, AKAP79, H21)
  Promoter: CMV
  Tag / fusion protein: 2xFLAG (N terminal on insert)
  Cloning method: Restriction Enzyme; 5′ cloning site BamHI (not destroyed); 3′ cloning site NotI (not destroyed)
  Sequencing primers: 5′ T7F; 3′ bGHR
Resource information
  A portion of this plasmid was derived from a plasmid made by: The coding sequence was originally cloned by John Scott: https://www.ncbi.nlm.nih.gov/nuccore/178323
Terms and licenses: Academic/Nonprofit Terms; Industry Terms: Not Available to Industry
How to cite: pcDNA3_2FLAG-AKAP79ΔCN was a gift from Matthew Gold (Addgene plasmid # 183451 ; http://n2t.net/addgene:183451 ; RRID:Addgene_183451)
